Addgene plasmid #136620: pCDNA3.0_nucLAMA-G97 IRES EGFP
Purpose: Plasmid encoding nuclear localization of LAMA-G97 for GFP as a SNAP-Tag-fusion and EGFP
Depositing lab: Kai Johnsson. Depositing organization: Max Planck Institute for Medical Research. Publication: Chemogenetic Control of Nanobodies. Farrants H, Tarnawski M, Muller TG, Otsuka S, Hiblot J, Koch B, Kueblbeck M, Krausslich HG, Ellenberg J, Johnsson K. Nat Methods. 2020 Feb 17. pii: 10.1038/s41592-020-0746-7. doi: 10.1038/s41592-020-0746-7. PubMed 32066961.
Backbone
  Vector backbone: pCDNA3.0
  Total vector size (bp): 8272
  Vector type: Mammalian Expression
  Selectable markers: Neomycin (select with G418)
Growth in bacteria
  Bacterial resistance: Ampicillin, 100 μg/mL
  Growth temperature: 37°C
  Growth strain: DH5alpha
  Copy number: High Copy
Gene/Insert
  Gene/Insert name: SNAP-Tag-LAMA-G97-NLS (IRES EGFP)
  Species: Synthetic
  Insert size (bp): 1512
  Promoter: CMV
  Cloning method: Gibson Cloning
  Sequencing primers: 5′ CMV_Fwd; 3′ BGH_Rev
Terms and licenses: Academic/Nonprofit Terms; Industry Terms: Not Available to Industry
How to cite: pCDNA3.0_nucLAMA-G97 IRES EGFP was a gift from Kai Johnsson (Addgene plasmid # 136620 ; http://n2t.net/addgene:136620 ; RRID:Addgene_136620)
