[The description below was written by a language model from this plasmid's Addgene catalogue record and pLannotate feature annotations shown in this document.]
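Description:
pCDNA3.0_nucLAMA-G97 IRES EGFP is a mammalian expression plasmid of about 8.3 kb built on the pCDNA3.0 backbone. It is propagated in E. coli at high copy from a ColE1/pUC-type origin under ampicillin selection (AmpR), and it also carries an f1 origin. For selection in mammalian cells, an SV40 early promoter drives a neomycin phosphotransferase gene followed by an SV40 polyadenylation signal, which allows G418 selection of stable transfectants.

The payload is a bicistronic cassette transcribed from the CMV immediate-early enhancer/promoter and terminated by the bovine growth hormone poly(A) signal. The first open reading frame encodes a synthetic fusion. It begins with the SNAP-tag, which the annotation software detects as an MGMT fragment because SNAP-tag is derived from human O6-alkylguanine-DNA alkyltransferase. LAMA-G97 follows and appears in the feature table as an immunoglobulin heavy-chain variable-like segment next to two fragments of E. coli dihydrofolate reductase. This pattern fits a GFP-binding nanobody combined with a DHFR-derived domain, the type of ligand-modulated antibody fragment described in the associated work on chemogenetic control of nanobodies, although the record does not give the exact domain arrangement. Three tandem SV40 nuclear localization signals at the C-terminus direct the fusion to the nucleus. Downstream, an EMCV IRES allows cap-independent translation of EGFP from the same transcript.

Cells therefore co-express the nuclear, SNAP-labelable GFP binder and its EGFP target. This suits experiments that follow recruitment of EGFP to the nucleus as a readout of binder activity. Flanking T7 and SP6 promoters and a residual attB2 site are vector or cloning remnants.
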