Features (pLannotate 1.2.2; 32 found; start..end, strand, type, name):
      1..380     +  enhancer       CMV enhancer: human cytomegalovirus immediate early enhancer
    381..584     +  promoter       CMV promoter: human cytomegalovirus (CMV) immediate early promoter
    580..613     +  LTR            5' LTR (truncated) (fragment): truncated 5' long terminal repeat (LTR) from HIV-1
    629..647     +  promoter       T7 promoter: promoter for bacteriophage T7 RNA polymerase
    667..1215    +  CDS            MGMT (fragment): MGMT_HUMAN - Experimental evidence at protein level: Swiss-Prot protein existence level 1. Involved in the cellular defense against the biological effects of O6-methylguanine (O6-MeG) and O4-methylthymine (O4-MeT) in DNA. Repairs the methylated nucleobase in DNA by stoichiometrically transferring the methyl group to a cysteine residue in the enzyme. This is a suicide reaction: the enzyme is irreversibly inactivated. From Homo sapiens (Human).
   1225..1512    +  CDS            HVM56_MOUSE: Experimental evidence at protein level: Swiss-Prot protein existence level 1. From Mus musculus (Mouse).
   1528..1935    +  CDS            ecDHFR (fragment): E. coli dihydrofolate reductase; folA
   1951..2019    +  CDS            ecDHFR (fragment): E. coli dihydrofolate reductase; folA
   2065..2085    +  misc_feature   MCS (fragment): multiple cloning site
   2089..2109    +  CDS            SV40 NLS: nuclear localization signal of SV40 (simian virus 40) large T antigen
   2113..2133    +  CDS            SV40 NLS: nuclear localization signal of SV40 (simian virus 40) large T antigen
   2137..2157    +  CDS            SV40 NLS: nuclear localization signal of SV40 (simian virus 40) large T antigen
   2188..2212    -  protein_bind   attB2: mutant version of attB; recombination site for the Gateway® BP reaction BP Clonase™
   2258..2809    +  misc_feature   IRES: internal ribosome entry site (IRES) of the encephalomyocarditis virus (EMCV)
   2812..3528    +  CDS            EGFP: EGFP is a basic (constitutively fluorescent) green fluorescent protein published in 1996, derived from Aequorea victoria. It is reported to be a rapidly-maturing weak dimer with moderate acid sensitivity.
   3529..3546    +  misc_feature   MCS (fragment): multiple cloning site
   3589..3607    -  promoter       SP6 promoter: promoter for bacteriophage SP6 RNA polymerase
   3633..3857    +  polyA_signal   bGH poly(A) signal: bovine growth hormone polyadenylation signal
   3861..3882    +  promoter       SV40 promoter (fragment): SV40 enhancer and early promoter
   3903..4331    +  rep_origin     f1 ori (sequence partly withheld): f1 bacteriophage origin of replication; arrow indicates direction of (+) strand synthesis
   4345..4674    +  promoter       SV40 promoter: SV40 enhancer and early promoter
   4741..5532    +  CDS            neo: KKA2_KLEPN - Also known as kan, nptII. Experimental evidence at protein level: Swiss-Prot protein existence level 1. Resistance to kanamycin, neomycin, paromomycin, ribostamycin, butirosin and gentamicin B. From Klebsiella pneumoniae.
   5556..5714    +  CDS            ble (fragment): BLE_KLEPN - Experimental evidence at protein level: Swiss-Prot protein existence level 1. Binding protein with a strong affinity to the bleomycin family of antibiotics. Binds to CL990; an antimitotic-antibiotic compound. From Klebsiella pneumoniae.
   5709..5830    +  polyA_signal   SV40 poly(A) signal: SV40 polyadenylation signal
   5903..5919    -  protein_bind   lac operator: The lac repressor binds to the lac operator to inhibit transcription in E. coli. This inhibition can be relieved by adding lactose or isopropyl-β-D-thiogalactopyranoside (IPTG). lac repressor encoded by lacI
   5927..5957    -  promoter       lac promoter: promoter for the E. coli lac operon
   5972..5993    -  protein_bind   CAP binding site: CAP binding activates transcription in the presence of cAMP. E. coli catabolite activator protein
   6006..6098    -  CDS            lacI (fragment): lac repressor; lacI; The lac repressor binds to the lac operator to inhibit transcription in E. coli. This inhibition can be relieved by adding lactose or isopropyl-β-D-thiogalactopyranoside (IPTG).
   6281..6869    -  rep_origin     ori: high-copy-number ColE1/pMB1/pBR322/pUC origin of replication
   7040..7900    -  CDS            AmpR: β-lactamase; bla; confers resistance to ampicillin, carbenicillin, and related antibiotics
   7901..8005    -  promoter       AmpR promoter: bla
   8064..8116    -  misc_feature   bom (fragment): basis of mobility region from pBR322
>Addgene plasmid #136620 | pCDNA3.0_nucLAMA-G97 IRES EGFP | addgene full sequence | sequence record 272051 | Addgene NGS Result
GACATTGATTATTGACTAGTTATTAATAGTAATCAATTACGGGGTCATTAGTTCATAGCCCATATATGGA
GTTCCGCGTTACATAACTTACGGTAAATGGCCCGCCTGGCTGACCGCCCAACGACCCCCGCCCATTGACG
TCAATAATGACGTATGTTCCCATAGTAACGCCAATAGGGACTTTCCATTGACGTCAATGGGTGGAGTATT
TACGGTAAACTGCCCACTTGGCAGTACATCAAGTGTATCATATGCCAAGTACGCCCCCTATTGACGTCAA
TGACGGTAAATGGCCCGCCTGGCATTATGCCCAGTACATGACCTTATGGGACTTTCCTACTTGGCAGTAC
ATCTACGTATTAGTCATCGCTATTACCATGGTGATGCGGTTTTGGCAGTACATCAATGGGCGTGGATAGC
GGTTTGACTCACGGGGATTTCCAAGTCTCCACCCCATTGACGTCAATGGGAGTTTGTTTTGGCACCAAAA
TCAACGGGACTTTCCAAAATGTCGTAACAACTCCGCCCCATTGACGCAAATGGGCGGTAGGCGTGTACGG
TGGGAGGTCTATATAAGCAGAGCTCTCTGGCTAACTAGAGAACCCACTGCTTACTGGCTTATCGAAATTA
ATACGACTCACTATAGGGAGACCCAGCGGCCGCACCATGGATAAAGACTGCGAAATGAAACGCACTACCC
TGGACAGCCCGCTTGGTAAACTGGAACTGAGCGGTTGCGAGCAGGGCCTGCACGAAATCATTTTCCTGGG
CAAAGGTACGAGCGCTGCGGATGCGGTCGAAGTACCGGCTCCGGCTGCGGTTCTGGGTGGCCCGGAGCCG
CTGATGCAGGCTACCGCATGGCTGAACGCATATTTTCACCAGCCAGAGGCGATTGAAGAGTTCCCTGTAC
CGGCCCTGCATCACCCGGTATTTCAGCAGGAATCCTTTACCCGTCAGGTACTGTGGAAACTGCTGAAAGT
AGTGAAATTCGGCGAGGTGATCTCCTATTCCCATCTGGCGGCGCTGGCTGGCAACCCAGCGGCAACTGCG
GCGGTGAAAACCGCTCTGTCTGGTAATCCGGTGCCAATTCTGATCCCGTGCCACCGTGTGGTTCAGGGCG
ACCTGGACGTAGGTGGCTACGAAGGCGGCCTGGCTGTGAAAGAATGGCTGCTGGCGCACGAAGGTCACCG
TCTGGGTAAACCAGGCCTGGGCGGCCGCATGGCCCAGGTGCAGCTGGTTGAGAGCGGCGGTGCTCTGGTG
CAGCCGGGCGGTAGCCTGCGTCTGAGCTGCGCCGCGAGCGGCTTCCCGGTGAACCGCTACAGCATGCGTT
GGTACCGTCAGGCGCCGGGCAAGGAGCGTGAATGGGTGGCTGGTATGAGCAGCGCCGGTGACCGTAGCAG
CTACGAAGATAGCGTGAAAGGCCGCTTCACCATCAGCCGTGACGATGCCCGCAACACCGTGTATCTGCAG
ATGAACAGCCTGAAGCCGGAGGACACCGCGGTGTACTATTGCAACGTGAACGTGGGTCTGCCTGCCGATC
TCGCCTGGTTTAAACGCAACACCTTAAATAAACCCGTGATTATGGGCCGCCATACCTGGGAATCAATCGG
TCGTCCGTTGCCAGGACGCAAAAATATTATCCTCAGCAGTCAACCGGGTACGGACGATCGCGTAACGTGG
GTGAAGTCGGTGGATGAAGCCATCGCGGCGTGTGGTGACGTACCAGAAATCATGGTGATTGGCGGCGGTC
GCGTTTATGAACAGTTCTTGCCAAAAGCGCAAAAACTGTATCTGACGCATATCGACGCAGAAGTGGAAGG
CGACACCCATTTCCCGGATTACGAGCCGGATGACTGGGAATCGGTATTCAGCGAATTCCACGATGCTGAT
GCGCAGAACTCTCACAGCTATTGCTTTGAGATTCTGGAGCGGCGGGGCGGCGGCGGCGGCATGATCAGTC
TGATTGCGGCGTTAGCGGTAGATCGCGTTATCGGAATGGAAAACGCCATGCCGTGGAACTTTGAATACTG
GGGCCAGGGTACCCAGGTGACCGTGAGCAGCAAGTCCGGACTCAGATCTCGAGCTGATCCAAAAAAGAAG
AGAAAGGTAGATCCAAAAAAGAAGAGAAAGGTAGATCCAAAAAAGAAGAGAAAGGTAGGATCCACCGGAT
CTAGATAGTAAGGATCCACCCAGCTTTCTTGTACAAAGTGGTGATCGCGTAAACTACGGGCTGCAGGAAT
TCCGCCCCCCCCCCCTAACGTTACTGGCCGAAGCCGCTTGGAATAAGGCCGGTGTGCGTTTGTCTATATG
TTATTTTCCACCATATTGCCGTCTTTTGGCAATGTGAGGGCCCGGAAACCTGGCCCTGTCTTCTTGACGA
GCATTCCTAGGGGTCTTTCCCCTCTCGCCAAAGGAATGCAAGGTCTGTTGAATGTCGTGAAGGAAGCAGT
TCCTCTGGAAGCTTCTTGAAGACAAACAACGTCTGTAGCGACCCTTTGCAGGCAGCGGAACCCCCCACCT
GGCGACAGGTGCCTCTGCGGCCAAAAGCCACGTGTATAAGATACACCTGCAAAGGCGGCACAACCCCAGT
GCCACGTTGTGAGTTGGATAGTTGTGGAAAGAGTCAAATGGCTCTCCTCAAGCGTATTCAACAAGGGGCT
GAAGGATGCCCAGAAGGTACCCCATTGTATGGGATCTGATCTGGGGCCTCGGTGCACATGCTTTACATGT
GTTTAGTCGAGGTTAAAAAACGTCTAGGCCCCCCGAACCACGGGGACGTGGTTTTCCTTTGAAAAACACG
ATGATAATACCATGGTGAGCAAGGGCGAGGAGCTGTTCACCGGGGTGGTGCCCATCCTGGTCGAGCTGGA
CGGCGACGTAAACGGCCACAAGTTCAGCGTGTCCGGCGAGGGCGAGGGCGATGCCACCTACGGCAAGCTG
ACCCTGAAGTTCATCTGCACCACCGGCAAGCTGCCCGTGCCCTGGCCCACCCTCGTGACCACCCTGACCT
ACGGCGTGCAGTGCTTCAGCCGCTACCCCGACCACATGAAGCAGCACGACTTCTTCAAGTCCGCCATGCC
CGAAGGCTACGTCCAGGAGCGCACCATCTTCTTCAAGGACGACGGCAACTACAAGACCCGCGCCGAGGTG
AAGTTCGAGGGCGACACCCTGGTGAACCGCATCGAGCTGAAGGGCATCGACTTCAAGGAGGACGGCAACA
TCCTGGGGCACAAGCTGGAGTACAACTACAACAGCCACAACGTCTATATCATGGCCGACAAGCAGAAGAA
CGGCATCAAGGTGAACTTCAAGATCCGCCACAACATCGAGGACGGCAGCGTGCAGCTCGCCGACCACTAC
CAGCAGAACACCCCCATCGGCGACGGCCCCGTGCTGCTGCCCGACAACCACTACCTGAGCACCCAGTCCG
CCCTGAGCAAAGACCCCAACGAGAAGCGCGATCACATGGTCCTGCTGGAGTTCGTGACCGCCGCCGGGAT
CACTCTCGGCATGGACGAGCTGTACAAGTCCGGACTCAGATCTCGACTAGCTAGTAGCTAACTCGAGCAT
GCATCTAGAGGGCCCTATTCTATAGTGTCACCTAAATGCTAGAGCTCGCTGATCAGCCTCGACTGTGCCT
TCTAGTTGCCAGCCATCTGTTGTTTGCCCCTCCCCCGTGCCTTCCTTGACCCTGGAAGGTGCCACTCCCA
CTGTCCTTTCCTAATAAAATGAGGAAATTGCATCGCATTGTCTGAGTAGGTGTCATTCTATTCTGGGGGG
TGGGGTGGGGCAGGACAGCAAGGGGGAGGATTGGGAAGACAATAGCAGGCATGCTGGGGATGCGGTGGGC
TCTATGGCTTCTGAGGCGGAAAGAACCAGCTGGGGCTCTAGGGGGTATCCCC
[124 nt withheld, positions 3903-4026]
C
[91 nt withheld, positions 4028-4118]
A
[49 nt withheld, positions 4120-4168]
CCTTTGACGTTGGAGTCCACGTTCTTT
[37 nt withheld, positions 4196-4232]
ACCCTATCTCGGTCTATTCTTTTGATTTATAAGGGATTTTGCCGATTTCGGCCTATTGGTTAAAAAATGA
GCTGATTTAACAAAAATTTAACGCGAATTAATTCTGTGGAATGTGTGTCAGTTAGGGTGTGGAAAGTCCC
CAGGCTCCCCAGCAGGCAGAAGTATGCAAAGCATGCATCTCAATTAGTCAGCAACCAGGTGTGGAAAGTC
CCCAGGCTCCCCAGCAGGCAGAAGTATGCAAAGCATGCATCTCAATTAGTCAGCAACCATAGTCCCGCCC
CTAACTCCGCCCATCCCGCCCCTAACTCCGCCCAGTTCCGCCCATTCTCCGCCCCATGGCTGACTAATTT
TTTTTATTTATGCAGAGGCCGAGGCCGCCTCTGCCTCTGAGCTATTCCAGAAGTAGTGAGGAGGCTTTTT
TGGAGGCCTAGGCTTTTGCAAAAAGCTCCCGGGAGCTTGTATATCCATTTTCGGATCTGATCAAGAGACA
GGATGAGGATCGTTTCGCATGATTGAACAAGATGGATTGCACGCAGGTTCTCCGGCCGCTTGGGTGGAGA
GGCTATTCGGCTATGACTGGGCACAACAGACAATCGGCTGCTCTGATGCCGCCGTGTTCCGGCTGTCAGC
GCAGGGGCGCCCGGTTCTTTTTGTCAAGACCGACCTGTCCGGTGCCCTGAATGAACTGCAGGACGAGGCA
GCGCGGCTATCGTGGCTGGCCACGACGGGCGTTCCTTGCGCAGCTGTGCTCGACGTTGTCACTGAAGCGG
GAAGGGACTGGCTGCTATTGGGCGAAGTGCCGGGGCAGGATCTCCTGTCATCTCACCTTGCTCCTGCCGA
GAAAGTATCCATCATGGCTGATGCAATGCGGCGGCTGCATACGCTTGATCCGGCTACCTGCCCATTCGAC
CACCAAGCGAAACATCGCATCGAGCGAGCACGTACTCGGATGGAAGCCGGTCTTGTCGATCAGGATGATC
TGGACGAAGAGCATCAGGGGCTCGCGCCAGCCGAACTGTTCGCCAGGCTCAAGGCGCGCATGCCCGACGG
CGAGGATCTCGTCGTGACCCATGGCGATGCCTGCTTGCCGAATATCATGGTGGAAAATGGCCGCTTTTCT
GGATTCATCGACTGTGGCCGGCTGGGTGTGGCGGACCGCTATCAGGACATAGCGTTGGCTACCCGTGATA
TTGCTGAAGAGCTTGGCGGCGAATGGGCTGACCGCTTCCTCGTGCTTTACGGTATCGCCGCTCCCGATTC
GCAGCGCATCGCCTTCTATCGCCTTCTTGACGAGTTCTTCTGAGCGGGACTCTGGGGTTCGAAATGACCG
ACCAAGCGACGCCCAACCTGCCATCACGAGATTTCGATTCCACCGCCGCCTTCTATGAAAGGTTGGGCTT
CGGAATCGTTTTCCGGGACGCCGGCTGGATGATCCTCCAGCGCGGGGATCTCATGCTGGAGTTCTTCGCC
CACCCCAACTTGTTTATTGCAGCTTATAATGGTTACAAATAAAGCAATAGCATCACAAATTTCACAAATA
AAGCATTTTTTTCACTGCATTCTAGTTGTGGTTTGTCCAAACTCATCAATGTATCTTATCATGTCTGTAT
ACCGTCGACCTCTAGCTAGAGCTTGGCGTAATCATGGTCATAGCTGTTTCCTGTGTGAAATTGTTATCCG
CTCACAATTCCACACAACATACGAGCCGGAAGCATAAAGTGTAAAGCCTGGGGTGCCTAATGAGTGAGCT
AACTCACATTAATTGCGTTGCGCTCACTGCCCGCTTTCCAGTCGGGAAACCTGTCGTGCCAGCTGCATTA
ATGAATCGGCCAACGCGCGGGGAGAGGCGGTTTGCGTATTGGGCGCTCTTCCGCTTCCTCGCTCACTGAC
TCGCTGCGCTCGGTCGTTCGGCTGCGGCGAGCGGTATCAGCTCACTCAAAGGCGGTAATACGGTTATCCA
CAGAATCAGGGGATAACGCAGGAAAGAACATGTGAGCAAAAGGCCAGCAAAAGGCCAGGAACCGTAAAAA
GGCCGCGTTGCTGGCGTTTTTCCATAGGCTCCGCCCCCCTGACGAGCATCACAAAAATCGACGCTCAAGT
CAGAGGTGGCGAAACCCGACAGGACTATAAAGATACCAGGCGTTTCCCCCTGGAAGCTCCCTCGTGCGCT
CTCCTGTTCCGACCCTGCCGCTTACCGGATACCTGTCCGCCTTTCTCCCTTCGGGAAGCGTGGCGCTTTC
TCATAGCTCACGCTGTAGGTATCTCAGTTCGGTGTAGGTCGTTCGCTCCAAGCTGGGCTGTGTGCACGAA
CCCCCCGTTCAGCCCGACCGCTGCGCCTTATCCGGTAACTATCGTCTTGAGTCCAACCCGGTAAGACACG
ACTTATCGCCACTGGCAGCAGCCACTGGTAACAGGATTAGCAGAGCGAGGTATGTAGGCGGTGCTACAGA
GTTCTTGAAGTGGTGGCCTAACTACGGCTACACTAGAAGAACAGTATTTGGTATCTGCGCTCTGCTGAAG
CCAGTTACCTTCGGAAAAAGAGTTGGTAGCTCTTGATCCGGCAAACAAACCACCGCTGGTAGCGGTGGTT
TTTTTGTTTGCAAGCAGCAGATTACGCGCAGAAAAAAAGGATCTCAAGAAGATCCTTTGATCTTTTCTAC
GGGGTCTGACGCTCAGTGGAACGAAAACTCACGTTAAGGGATTTTGGTCATGAGATTATCAAAAAGGATC
TTCACCTAGATCCTTTTAAATTAAAAATGAAGTTTTAAATCAATCTAAAGTATATATGAGTAAACTTGGT
CTGACAGTTACCAATGCTTAATCAGTGAGGCACCTATCTCAGCGATCTGTCTATTTCGTTCATCCATAGT
TGCCTGACTCCCCGTCGTGTAGATAACTACGATACGGGAGGGCTTACCATCTGGCCCCAGTGCTGCAATG
ATACCGCGAGACCCACGCTCACCGGCTCCAGATTTATCAGCAATAAACCAGCCAGCCGGAAGGGCCGAGC
GCAGAAGTGGTCCTGCAACTTTATCCGCCTCCATCCAGTCTATTAATTGTTGCCGGGAAGCTAGAGTAAG
TAGTTCGCCAGTTAATAGTTTGCGCAACGTTGTTGCCATTGCTACAGGCATCGTGGTGTCACGCTCGTCG
TTTGGTATGGCTTCATTCAGCTCCGGTTCCCAACGATCAAGGCGAGTTACATGATCCCCCATGTTGTGCA
AAAAAGCGGTTAGCTCCTTCGGTCCTCCGATCGTTGTCAGAAGTAAGTTGGCCGCAGTGTTATCACTCAT
GGTTATGGCAGCACTGCATAATTCTCTTACTGTCATGCCATCCGTAAGATGCTTTTCTGTGACTGGTGAG
TACTCAACCAAGTCATTCTGAGAATAGTGTATGCGGCGACCGAGTTGCTCTTGCCCGGCGTCAATACGGG
ATAATACCGCGCCACATAGCAGAACTTTAAAAGTGCTCATCATTGGAAAACGTTCTTCGGGGCGAAAACT
CTCAAGGATCTTACCGCTGTTGAGATCCAGTTCGATGTAACCCACTCGTGCACCCAACTGATCTTCAGCA
TCTTTTACTTTCACCAGCGTTTCTGGGTGAGCAAAAACAGGAAGGCAAAATGCCGCAAAAAAGGGAATAA
GGGCGACACGGAAATGTTGAATACTCATACTCTTCCTTTTTCAATATTATTGAAGCATTTATCAGGGTTA
TTGTCTCATGAGCGGATACATATTTGAATGTATTTAGAAAAATAAACAAATAGGGGTTCCGCGCACATTT
CCCCGAAAAGTGCCACCTGACGTCGACGGATCGGGAGATCTCCCGATCCCCTATGGTGCACTCTCAGTAC
AATCTGCTCTGATGCCGCATAGTTAAGCCAGTATCTGCTCCCTGCTTGTGTGTTGGAGGTCGCTGAGTAG
TGCGCGAGCAAAATTTAAGCTACAACAAGGCAAGGCTTGACCGACAATTGCATGAAGAATCTGCTTAGGG
TTAGGCGTTTTGCGCTGCTTCGCGATGTACGGGCCAGATATACGCGTT
